>Addgene plasmid #98237 | CFL1 (CFL1A-c002) | addgene full sequence | sequence record 193416 | Addgene NGS Result
TAATACGACTCACTATAGGGGAATTGTGAGCGGATAACAATTCCCCTCTAGAAATAATTTTGTTTAACTT
TAAGAAGGAGATATACATATGCACCATCATCATCATCATTCTTCTGGTGTAGATCTGGGTACCGAGAACC
TGTACTTCCAATCCATGGCCTGCGGTGTGGCTGTCTCTGATGGTGTCATCAAGGTGTTCAACGACATGAA
GGTGCGTAAGTCTTCAACGCCAGAGGAGGTGAAGAAGCGCAAGAAGGCGGTGCTCTTCTGCCTGAGTGAG
GACAAGAAGAACATCATCCTGGAGGAGGGCAAGGAGATCCTGGTGGGCGATGTGGGCCAGACTGTCGACG
ATCCCTACGCCACCTTTGTCAAGATGCTGCCAGATAAGGACTGCCGCTATGCCCTCTATGATGCAACCTA
TGAGACCAAGGAGAGCAAGAAGGAGGATCTGGTGTTTATCTTCTGGGCCCCCGAGTCTGCGCCCCTTAAG
AGCAAAATGATTTATGCCAGCTCCAAGGACGCCATCAAGAAGAAGCTGACAGGGATCAAGCATGAATTGC
AAGCAAACTGCTACGAGGAGGTCAAGGACCGCTGCACCCTGGCAGAGAAGCTGGGGGGCAGTGCCGTCAT
CTCCCTGGAGGGCAAGCCTTTGTGACAGTAAAGGTGGATACGGATCCGAATTCGAGCTCCGTCGACAAGC
TTGCGGCCGCACTCGAGCACCACCACCACCACCACTGAGATCCGGCTGCTAACAAAGCCCGAAAGGAAGC
TGAGTTGGCTGCTGCCACCGCTGAGCAATAACTAGCATAACCCCTTGGGGCCTCTAAACGGGTCTTGAGG
GGTTTTTTGCTGAAAGGAGGAACTATATCCGGATTGGCGAATGGG
[124 nt withheld, positions 886-1009]
C
[91 nt withheld, positions 1011-1101]
A
[49 nt withheld, positions 1103-1151]
CCTTTGACGTTGGAGTCCACGTTCTTT
[37 nt withheld, positions 1179-1215]
ACCCTATCTCGGTCTATTCTTTTGATTTATAAGGGATTTTGCCGATTTCGGCCTATTGGTTAAAAAATGA
GCTGATTTAACAAAAATTTAACGCGAATTTTAACAAAATATTAACGCTTACAATTTAGGTGGCACTTTTC
GGGGAAATGTGCGCGGAACCCCTATTTGTTTATTTTTCTAAATACATTCAAATATGTATCCGCTCATGAA
TTAATTCTTAGAAAAACTCATCGAGCATCAAATGAAACTGCAATTTATTCATATCAGGATTATCAATACC
ATATTTTTGAAAAAGCCGTTTCTGTAATGAAGGAGAAAACTCACCGAGGCAGTTCCATAGGATGGCAAGA
TCCTGGTATCGGTCTGCGATTCCGACTCGTCCAACATCAATACAACCTATTAATTTCCCCTCGTCAAAAA
TAAGGTTATCAAGTGAGAAATCACCATGAGTGACGACTGAATCCGGTGAGAATGGCAAAAGTTTATGCAT
TTCTTTCCAGACTTGTTCAACAGGCCAGCCATTACGCTCGTCATCAAAATCACTCGCATCAACCAAACCG
TTATTCATTCGTGATTGCGCCTGAGCGAGACGAAATACGCGATCGCTGTTAAAAGGACAATTACAAACAG
GAATCGAATGCAACCGGCGCAGGAACACTGCCAGCGCATCAACAATATTTTCACCTGAATCAGGATATTC
TTCTAATACCTGGAATGCTGTTTTCCCGGGGATCGCAGTGGTGAGTAACCATGCATCATCAGGAGTACGG
ATAAAATGCTTGATGGTCGGAAGAGGCATAAATTCCGTCAGCCAGTTTAGTCTGACCATCTCATCTGTAA
CATCATTGGCAACGCTACCTTTGCCATGTTTCAGAAACAACTCTGGCGCATCGGGCTTCCCATACAATCG
ATAGATTGTCGCACCTGATTGCCCGACATTATCGCGAGCCCATTTATACCCATATAAATCAGCATCCATG
TTGGAATTTAATCGCGGCCTAGAGCAAGACGTTTCCCGTTGAATATGGCTCATAACACCCCTTGTATTAC
TGTTTATGTAAGCAGACAGTTTTATTGTTCATGACCAAAATCCCTTAACGTGAGTTTTCGTTCCACTGAG
CGTCAGACCCCGTAGAAAAGATCAAAGGATCTTCTTGAGATCCTTTTTTTCTGCGCGTAATCTGCTGCTT
GCAAACAAAAAAACCACCGCTACCAGCGGTGGTTTGTTTGCCGGATCAAGAGCTACCAACTCTTTTTCCG
AAGGTAACTGGCTTCAGCAGAGCGCAGATACCAAATACTGTCCTTCTAGTGTAGCCGTAGTTAGGCCACC
ACTTCAAGAACTCTGTAGCACCGCCTACATACCTCGCTCTGCTAATCCTGTTACCAGTGGCTGCTGCCAG
TGGCGATAAGTCGTGTCTTACCGGGTTGGACTCAAGACGATAGTTACCGGATAAGGCGCAGCGGTCGGGC
TGAACGGGGGGTTCGTGCACACAGCCCAGCTTGGAGCGAACGACCTACACCGAACTGAGATACCTACAGC
GTGAGCTATGAGAAAGCGCCACGCTTCCCGAAGGGAGAAAGGCGGACAGGTATCCGGTAAGCGGCAGGGT
CGGAACAGGAGAGCGCACGAGGGAGCTTCCAGGGGGAAACGCCTGGTATCTTTATAGTCCTGTCGGGTTT
CGCCACCTCTGACTTGAGCGTCGATTTTTGTGATGCTCGTCAGGGGGGCGGAGCCTATGGAAAAACGCCA
GCAACGCGGCCTTTTTACGGTTCCTGGCCTTTTGCTGGCCTTTTGCTCACATGTTCTTTCCTGCGTTATC
CCCTGATTCTGTGGATAACCGTATTACCGCCTTTGAGTGAGCTGATACCGCTCGCCGCAGCCGAACGACC
GAGCGCAGCGAGTCAGTGAGCGAGGAAGCGGAAGAGCGCCTGATGCGGTATTTTCTCCTTACGCATCTGT
GCGGTATTTCACACCGCAATGGTGCACTCTCAGTACAATCTGCTCTGATGCCGCATAGTTAAGCCAGTAT
ACACTCCGCTATCGCTACGTGACTGGGTCATGGCTGCGCCCCGACACCCGCCAACACCCGCTGACGCGCC
CTGACGGGCTTGTCTGCTCCCGGCATCCGCTTACAGACAAGCTGTGACCGTCTCCGGGAGCTGCATGTGT
CAGAGGTTTTCACCGTCATCACCGAAACGCGCGAGGCAGCTGCGGTAAAGCTCATCAGCGTGGTCGTGAA
GCGATTCACAGATGTCTGCCTGTTCATCCGCGTCCAGCTCGTTGAGTTTCTCCAGAAGCGTTAATGTCTG
GCTTCTGATAAAGCGGGCCATGTTAAGGGCGGTTTTTTCCTGTTTGGTCACTGATGCCTCCGTGTAAGGG
GGATTTCTGTTCATGGGGGTAATGATACCGATGAAACGAGAGAGGATGCTCACGATACGGGTTACTGATG
ATGAACATGCCCGGTTACTGGAACGTTGTGAGGGTAAACAACTGGCGGTATGGATGCGGCGGGACCAGAG
AAAAATCACTCAGGGTCAATGCCAGCGCTTCGTTAATACAGATGTAGGTGTTCCACAGGGTAGCCAGCAG
CATCCTGCGATGCAGATCCGGAACATAATGGTGCAGGGCGCTGACTTCCGCGTTTCCAGACTTTACGAAA
CACGGAAACCGAAGACCATTCATGTTGTTGCTCAGGTCGCAGACGTTTTGCAGCAGCAGTCGCTTCACGT
TCGCTCGCGTATCGGTGATTCATTCTGCTAACCAGTAAGGCAACCCCGCCAGCCTAGCCGGGTCCTCAAC
GACAGGAGCACGATCATGCGCACCCGTGGGGCCGCCATGCCGGCGATAATGGCCTGCTTCTCGCCGAAAC
GTTTGGTGGCGGGACCAGTGACGAAGGCTTGAGCGAGGGCGTGCAAGATTCCGAATACCGCAAGCGACAG
GCCGATCATCGTCGCGCTCCAGCGAAAGCGGTCCTCGCCGAAAATGACCCAGAGCGCTGCCGGCACCTGT
CCTACGAGTTGCATGATAAAGAAGACAGTCATAAGTGCGGCGACGATAGTCATGCCCCGCGCCCACCGGA
AGGAGCTGACTGGGTTGAAGGCTCTCAAGGGCATCGGTCGAGATCCCGGTGCCTAATGAGTGAGCTAACT
TACATTAATTGCGTTGCGCTCACTGCCCGCTTTCCAGTCGGGAAACCTGTCGTGCCAGCTGCATTAATGA
ATCGGCCAACGCGCGGGGAGAGGCGGTTTGCGTATTGGGCGCCAGGGTGGTTTTTCTTTTCACCAGTGAG
ACGGGCAACAGCTGATTGCCCTTCACCGCCTGGCCCTGAGAGAGTTGCAGCAAGCGGTCCACGCTGGTTT
GCCCCAGCAGGCGAAAATCCTGTTTGATGGTGGTTAACGGCGGGATATAACATGAGCTGTCTTCGGTATC
GTCGTATCCCACTACCGAGATATCCGCACCAACGCGCAGCCCGGACTCGGTAATGGCGCGCATTGCGCCC
AGCGCCATCTGATCGTTGGCAACCAGCATCGCAGTGGGAACGATGCCCTCATTCAGCATTTGCATGGTTT
GTTGAAAACCGGACATGGCACTCCAGTCGCCTTCCCGTTCCGCTATCGGCTGAATTTGATTGCGAGTGAG
ATATTTATGCCAGCCAGCCAGACGCAGACGCGCCGAGACAGAACTTAATGGGCCCGCTAACAGCGCGATT
TGCTGGTGACCCAATGCGACCAGATGCTCCACGCCCAGTCGCGTACCGTCTTCATGGGAGAAAATAATAC
TGTTGATGGGTGTCTGGTCAGAGACATCAAGAAATAACGCCGGAACATTAGTGCAGGCAGCTTCCACAGC
AATGGCATCCTGGTCATCCAGCGGATAGTTAATGATCAGCCCACTGACGCGTTGCGCGAGAAGATTGTGC
ACCGCCGCTTTACAGGCTTCGACGCCGCTTCGTTCTACCATCGACACCACCACGCTGGCACCCAGTTGAT
CGGCGCGAGATTTAATCGCCGCGACAATTTGCGACGGCGCGTGCAGGGCCAGACTGGAGGTGGCAACGCC
AATCAGCAACGACTGTTTGCCCGCCAGTTGTTGTGCCACGCGGTTGGGAATGTAATTCAGCTCCGCCATC
GCCGCTTCCACTTTTTCCCGCGTTTTCGCAGAAACGTGGCTGGCCTGGTTCACCACGCGGGAAACGGTCT
GATAAGAGACACCGGCATACTCTGCGACATCGTATAACGTTACTGGTTTCACATTCACCACCCTGAATTG
ACTCTCTTCCGGGCGCTATCATGCCATACCGCGAAAGGTTTTGCGCCATTCGATGGTGTCCGGGATCTCG
ACGCTCTCCCTTATGCGACTCCTGCATTAGGAAGCAGCCCAGTAGTAGGTTGAGGCCGTTGAGCACCGCC
GCCGCAAGGAATGGTGCATGCAAGGAGATGGCGCCCAACAGTCCCCCGGCCACGGGGCCTGCCACCATAC
CCACGCCGAAACAAGCGCTCATGAGCCCGAAGTGGCGAGCCCGATCTTCCCCATCGGTGATGTCGGCGAT
ATAGGCGCCAGCAACCGCACCTGTGGCGCCGGTGATGCCGGCCACGATGCGTCCGGCGTAGAGGATCGAG
ATCTCGATCCCGCGAAAT
Features (pLannotate 1.2.2; 19 found; start..end, strand, type, name):
      1..19      +  promoter       T7 promoter: promoter for bacteriophage T7 RNA polymerase
     20..44      +  protein_bind   lac operator: The lac repressor binds to the lac operator to inhibit transcription in E. coli. This inhibition can be relieved by adding lactose or isopropyl-β-D-thiogalactopyranoside (IPTG). lac repressor encoded by lacI
     59..81      +  RBS            RBS: efficient ribosome binding site from bacteriophage T7 gene 10 (Olins and Rangwala, 1989)
    155..652     +  CDS            CFL1: COF1_HUMAN - Also known as CFL. Experimental evidence at protein level: Swiss-Prot protein existence level 1. Binds to F-actin and exhibits pH-sensitive F-actin depolymerizing activity (PubMed:11812157). In conjunction with the subcortical maternal complex (SCMC), plays an essential role for zygotes to progress beyond the first embryonic cell divisions via regulation of actin dynamics (PubMed:15580268). Required for the centralization of the mitotic spindle and symmetric division of zygotes (By similarity). Plays a role in the regulation of cell morphology and cytoskeletal organization in epit
    718..735     +  CDS            9xHis (fragment): 9xHis affinity tag
    745..794     +  CDS            SET1 (fragment): solubility-enhancement tag derived from T7 phage gene 10B
    802..849     +  terminator     T7 terminator: transcription terminator for bacteriophage T7 RNA polymerase
    886..1314    +  rep_origin     f1 ori (sequence partly withheld): f1 bacteriophage origin of replication; arrow indicates direction of (+) strand synthesis
   1367..1424    +  promoter       AmpR promoter (fragment): bla
   1433..2248    -  CDS            KanR: aminoglycoside phosphotransferase; aph(3')-Ia; confers resistance to kanamycin in bacteria or G418 (Geneticin®) in eukaryotes
   2370..2958    +  rep_origin     ori: high-copy-number ColE1/pMB1/pBR322/pUC origin of replication
   3144..3283    -  misc_feature   bom: basis of mobility region from pBR322
   3385..3576    -  CDS            rop: Rop protein, which maintains plasmids at low copy number; rop
   3593..3973    +  CDS            YPB1_ECOLX: Protein predicted: Swiss-Prot protein existence level 4. From Escherichia coli.
   4045..4336    -  CDS            TcR (fragment): tetracycline efflux protein; tet; confers resistance to tetracycline
   4351..4372    -  protein_bind   CAP binding site: CAP binding activates transcription in the presence of cAMP. E. coli catabolite activator protein
   4385..5467    -  CDS            lacI: lac repressor; lacI; The lac repressor binds to the lac operator to inhibit transcription in E. coli. This inhibition can be relieved by adding lactose or isopropyl-β-D-thiogalactopyranoside (IPTG).
   5468..5545    -  promoter       lacI promoter: lacI
   5553..5832    -  CDS            TcR (fragment): tetracycline efflux protein; tet; confers resistance to tetracycline
