[The description below was written by a language model from this plasmid's Addgene catalogue record and pLannotate feature annotations shown in this document.]
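Description:
CFL1 (CFL1A-c002) is a bacterial expression plasmid carrying human cofilin 1 (CFL1) in the pNIC28-Bsa4 backbone, a pET28-derived vector designed for ligation-independent cloning. It was built for producing recombinant protein for structure determination, and the record cautions that the insert may not be the full open reading frame. It notes the Cofilin/ADF Pfam domain at residues 27–148. The annotated CFL1 coding segment spans about 500 bp. The plasmid is maintained in E. coli through a ColE1/pBR322-type origin accompanied by the bom and rop elements, with selection on kanamycin via an aminoglycoside phosphotransferase gene. An f1 origin is also present. The short tetracycline-resistance fragments and the partial AmpR promoter are backbone remnants rather than functional markers.

Expression is driven by a T7 promoter followed by a lac operator and the T7 gene 10 ribosome binding site, and it ends at a T7 terminator. The plasmid-borne lacI gene supplies repressor, so transcription stays off until it is induced with IPTG in a host that provides T7 RNA polymerase, such as the DE3 lysogen named by the depositor. According to the catalogue fields, the backbone adds an N-terminal hexahistidine tag followed by a TEV protease site, allowing affinity purification and subsequent tag removal. The feature table does not annotate this tag, although there is unannotated space between the RBS and the CFL1 sequence. The His-tag fragment and the short solubility-tag fragment annotated downstream of the insert appear to be residual vector sequence. In the parent vector, a SacB stuffer occupies the cloning site and is replaced by the insert after BsaI cleavage and T4 polymerase treatment. The depositor links the construct to a deposited crystal structure.
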