Addgene plasmid #98237: CFL1 (CFL1A-c002)
Purpose: Bacterial expression for structure determination; may not be full ORF
Depositing lab: Nicola Burgess-Brown. Depositing organization: University of Oxford.
Backbone
  Vector backbone: pNIC28-Bsa4
  Backbone manufacturer: Opher Gileadi (Addgene plasmid # 26103)
  Vector type: Bacterial Expression
Growth in bacteria
  Bacterial resistance: Kanamycin, 50 μg/mL
  Growth temperature: 37°C
  Growth strain: DH5alpha
  Copy number: Unknown
Gene/Insert
  Gene/Insert name: CFL1A (alt names: CFL1; cofilin 1)
  Species: H. sapiens (human)
  Mutation: pfam00241:Cofilin_ADF 27-148
  Entrez Gene: CFL1 (a.k.a. CFL, HEL-S-15, cofilin)
  Promoter: T7
  Tag / fusion protein: His-6-TEV (N terminal on backbone)
  Cloning method: Ligation Independent Cloning
  Sequencing primers: 5′ T7F; 3′ T7R
Terms and licenses: Academic/Nonprofit Terms; Industry Terms: Not Available to Industry
Depositor comments: Use BL21(DE3)-R3-pRARE2 for expression. T7/lac regulated, N-terminal His-tag, TEV, LIC cloning using BsaI cleavage/T4 polymerase, SacB stuffer fragment, pET28 backbone. 5L6W: http://www.thesgc.org/structures/5L6W
How to cite: CFL1 (CFL1A-c002) was a gift from Nicola Burgess-Brown (Addgene plasmid # 98237 ; http://n2t.net/addgene:98237 ; RRID:Addgene_98237)
