>Addgene plasmid #98237 | CFL1 (CFL1A-c002) | depositor partial sequence | sequence record 180093 | insert
CATATGCACCATCATCATCATCATTCTTCTGGTGTAGATCTGGGTACCGAGAACCTGTACTTCCAATCCA
TGGCCTGCGGTGTGGCTGTCTCTGATGGTGTCATCAAGGTGTTCAACGACATGAAGGTGCGTAAGTCTTC
AACGCCAGAGGAGGTGAAGAAGCGCAAGAAGGCGGTGCTCTTCTGCCTGAGTGAGGACAAGAAGAACATC
ATCCTGGAGGAGGGCAAGGAGATCCTGGTGGGCGATGTGGGCCAGACTGTCGACGATCCCTACGCCACCT
TTGTCAAGATGCTGCCAGATAAGGACTGCCGCTATGCCCTCTATGATGCAACCTATGAGACCAAGGAGAG
CAAGAAGGAGGATCTGGTGTTTATCTTCTGGGCCCCCGAGTCTGCGCCCCTTAAGAGCAAAATGATTTAT
GCCAGCTCCAAGGACGCCATCAAGAAGAAGCTGACAGGGATCAAGCATGAATTGCAAGCAAACTGCTACG
AGGAGGTCAAGGACCGCTGCACCCTGGCAGAGAAGCTGGGGGGCAGTGCCGTCATCTCCCTGGAGGGCAA
GCCTTTGTGACAGTAAAGGTGGATACGGATCCGAA
